Addgene plasmid #169443: pX20
Purpose: (Empty Backbone) Used for guide cloning with PCR
Depositing lab: Richard Huganir. Depositing organization: Johns Hopkins University and School of Medicine. Publication: An optimized CRISPR/Cas9 approach for precise genome editing in neurons. Fang H, Bygrave AM, Roth RH, Johnson RC, Huganir RL. Elife. 2021 Mar 10;10. pii: 65202. doi: 10.7554/eLife.65202. PubMed 33689678.
Backbone
  Vector backbone: pX330
  Vector type: CRISPR
Growth in bacteria
  Bacterial resistance: Ampicillin, 100 μg/mL
  Growth temperature: 37°C
  Growth strain: NEB Stable
  Copy number: High Copy
Gene/Insert
  Gene/Insert name: None
Terms and licenses: Academic/Nonprofit Terms; Industry Terms: Not Available to Industry
How to cite: pX20 was a gift from Richard Huganir (Addgene plasmid # 169443 ; http://n2t.net/addgene:169443 ; RRID:Addgene_169443)
