[The description below was written by a language model from this plasmid's Addgene catalogue record and pLannotate feature annotations shown in this document.]
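Description:
pX20 is an empty-backbone CRISPR plasmid derived from pX330, intended as an all-in-one vector into which a guide sequence is introduced; the record notes that guide cloning is done by PCR. It is a high-copy bacterial plasmid carrying the ColE1/pUC-type origin and the β-lactamase gene for ampicillin selection, along with an f1 phage origin and small leftover fragments of the pBR322 bom and rop regions. No insert is listed, consistent with its role as a recipient vector.

The annotated sequence (about 8.4 kb) contains two expression units. A human U6 RNA polymerase III promoter sits just upstream of the Streptococcus pyogenes guide RNA scaffold, with a short gap between them where the target-specific spacer would be placed. Immediately downstream, a CMV enhancer, chicken β-actin promoter (split across the numbering origin of the circular map) and a hybrid CBA/MVM intron form a CBh-type Pol II promoter driving S. pyogenes Cas9. The Cas9 coding sequence is annotated as adjoining N- and C-terminal portions that are contiguous, so together they appear to represent the full-length nuclease, followed by a nucleoplasmin bipartite nuclear localization signal and a bovine growth hormone polyadenylation signal. A stretch upstream of the annotated Cas9 start is unannotated, so any N-terminal tag or NLS there is not stated. A single AAV2 inverted terminal repeat follows the poly(A) signal; with only one ITR annotated, the table does not support use as an AAV packaging vector.

The associated publication concerns optimized CRISPR/Cas9 genome editing in neurons, so pX20 presumably serves to co-express Cas9 and a user-defined guide in mammalian cells for that purpose.
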