Features (pLannotate 1.2.2; 18 found; start..end, strand, type, name):
      1..126     +  promoter       chicken β-actin promoter (fragment): contains a 21-bp deletion relative to the standard chicken β-actin promoter
    127..354     +  intron         hybrid intron: hybrid between chicken β-actin (CBA) and minute virus of mice (MMV) introns (Gray et al., 2011)
    492..2093    +  CDS            Cas9(N): N-terminal portion of Streptococcus pyogenes Cas9 (Zetsche et al., 2015)
   2094..4592    +  CDS            Cas9(C): C-terminal portion of Streptococcus pyogenes Cas9 (Zetsche et al., 2015)
   4593..4640    +  CDS            nucleoplasmin NLS: bipartite nuclear localization signal from nucleoplasmin
   4674..4785    +  polyA_signal   bGH poly(A) signal: bovine growth hormone polyadenylation signal
   4890..5030    +  repeat_region  AAV2 ITR: inverted terminal repeat of adeno-associated virus serotype 2 inverted
   5035..5086    -  misc_feature   bom (fragment): basis of mobility region from pBR322
   5105..5560    +  rep_origin     f1 ori (sequence partly withheld): f1 bacteriophage origin of replication; arrow indicates direction of (+) strand synthesis
   5561..5610    -  misc_feature   bom (fragment): basis of mobility region from pBR322
   5712..5747    -  CDS            rop (fragment): Rop protein, which maintains plasmids at low copy number; rop
   5842..5946    +  promoter       AmpR promoter: bla
   5947..6807    +  CDS            AmpR: β-lactamase; bla; confers resistance to ampicillin, carbenicillin, and related antibiotics
   6978..7566    +  rep_origin     ori: high-copy-number ColE1/pMB1/pBR322/pUC origin of replication
   7628..7868    +  promoter       U6 promoter: RNA polymerase III promoter for human U6 snRNA
   7895..7970    +  misc_RNA       gRNA scaffold: guide RNA scaffold for the Streptococcus pyogenes CRISPR/Cas9 system
   7992..8277    +  enhancer       CMV enhancer: human cytomegalovirus immediate early enhancer; contains an 18-bp deletion relative to the standard CMV enhancer
   8279..8426    +  promoter       chicken β-actin promoter (fragment): No description available
>Addgene plasmid #169443 | pX20 | addgene full sequence | sequence record 335123 | Addgene NGS Result
GGGSGGGGSGGGGSGRGGCGGAGAGGTGCGGCGGCAGCCAATCAGAGCGGCGCGCTCCGAAAGTTTCCTT
TTATGGCGAGGCGGCGGCGGCGGCGGCCCTATAAAAAGCGAAGCGCGCGGCGGGCGGGAGTCGCTGCGCG
CTGCCTTCGCCCCGTGCCCCGCTCCGCCGCCGCCTCGCGCCGCCCGCCCCGGCTCTGACTGACCGCGTTA
CTCCCACAGGTGAGCGGGCGGGACGGCCCTTCTCCTCCGGGCTGTAATTAGCTGAGCAAGAGGTAAGGGT
TTAAGGGATGGTTGGTTGGTGGGGTATTAATGTTTAATTACCTGGAGCACCTGCCTGAAATCACTTTTTT
TCAGGTTGGACCGGTGCCACCATGGACTATAAGGACCACGACGGAGACTACAAGGATCATGATATTGATT
ACAAAGACGATGACGATAAGATGGCCCCAAAGAAGAAGCGGAAGGTCGGTATCCACGGAGTCCCAGCAGC
CGACAAGAAGTACAGCATCGGCCTGGACATCGGCACCAACTCTGTGGGCTGGGCCGTGATCACCGACGAG
TACAAGGTGCCCAGCAAGAAATTCAAGGTGCTGGGCAACACCGACCGGCACAGCATCAAGAAGAACCTGA
TCGGAGCCCTGCTGTTCGACAGCGGCGAAACAGCCGAGGCCACCCGGCTGAAGAGAACCGCCAGAAGAAG
ATACACCAGACGGAAGAACCGGATCTGCTATCTGCAAGAGATCTTCAGCAACGAGATGGCCAAGGTGGAC
GACAGCTTCTTCCACAGACTGGAAGAGTCCTTCCTGGTGGAAGAGGATAAGAAGCACGAGCGGCACCCCA
TCTTCGGCAACATCGTGGACGAGGTGGCCTACCACGAGAAGTACCCCACCATCTACCACCTGAGAAAGAA
ACTGGTGGACAGCACCGACAAGGCCGACCTGCGGCTGATCTATCTGGCCCTGGCCCACATGATCAAGTTC
CGGGGCCACTTCCTGATCGAGGGCGACCTGAACCCCGACAACAGCGACGTGGACAAGCTGTTCATCCAGC
TGGTGCAGACCTACAACCAGCTGTTCGAGGAAAACCCCATCAACGCCAGCGGCGTGGACGCCAAGGCCAT
CCTGTCTGCCAGACTGAGCAAGAGCAGACGGCTGGAAAATCTGATCGCCCAGCTGCCCGGCGAGAAGAAG
AATGGCCTGTTCGGAAACCTGATTGCCCTGAGCCTGGGCCTGACCCCCAACTTCAAGAGCAACTTCGACC
TGGCCGAGGATGCCAAACTGCAGCTGAGCAAGGACACCTACGACGACGACCTGGACAACCTGCTGGCCCA
GATCGGCGACCAGTACGCCGACCTGTTTCTGGCCGCCAAGAACCTGTCCGACGCCATCCTGCTGAGCGAC
ATCCTGAGAGTGAACACCGAGATCACCAAGGCCCCCCTGAGCGCCTCTATGATCAAGAGATACGACGAGC
ACCACCAGGACCTGACCCTGCTGAAAGCTCTCGTGCGGCAGCAGCTGCCTGAGAAGTACAAAGAGATTTT
CTTCGACCAGAGCAAGAACGGCTACGCCGGCTACATTGACGGCGGAGCCAGCCAGGAAGAGTTCTACAAG
TTCATCAAGCCCATCCTGGAAAAGATGGACGGCACCGAGGAACTGCTCGTGAAGCTGAACAGAGAGGACC
TGCTGCGGAAGCAGCGGACCTTCGACAACGGCAGCATCCCCCACCAGATCCACCTGGGAGAGCTGCACGC
CATTCTGCGGCGGCAGGAAGATTTTTACCCATTCCTGAAGGACAACCGGGAAAAGATCGAGAAGATCCTG
ACCTTCCGCATCCCCTACTACGTGGGCCCTCTGGCCAGGGGAAACAGCAGATTCGCCTGGATGACCAGAA
AGAGCGAGGAAACCATCACCCCCTGGAACTTCGAGGAAGTGGTGGACAAGGGCGCTTCCGCCCAGAGCTT
CATCGAGCGGATGACCAACTTCGATAAGAACCTGCCCAACGAGAAGGTGCTGCCCAAGCACAGCCTGCTG
TACGAGTACTTCACCGTGTATAACGAGCTGACCAAAGTGAAATACGTGACCGAGGGAATGAGAAAGCCCG
CCTTCCTGAGCGGCGAGCAGAAAAAGGCCATCGTGGACCTGCTGTTCAAGACCAACCGGAAAGTGACCGT
GAAGCAGCTGAAAGAGGACTACTTCAAGAAAATCGAGTGCTTCGACTCCGTGGAAATCTCCGGCGTGGAA
GATCGGTTCAACGCCTCCCTGGGCACATACCACGATCTGCTGAAAATTATCAAGGACAAGGACTTCCTGG
ACAATGAGGAAAACGAGGACATTCTGGAAGATATCGTGCTGACCCTGACACTGTTTGAGGACAGAGAGAT
GATCGAGGAACGGCTGAAAACCTATGCCCACCTGTTCGACGACAAAGTGATGAAGCAGCTGAAGCGGCGG
AGATACACCGGCTGGGGCAGGCTGAGCCGGAAGCTGATCAACGGCATCCGGGACAAGCAGTCCGGCAAGA
CAATCCTGGATTTCCTGAAGTCCGACGGCTTCGCCAACAGAAACTTCATGCAGCTGATCCACGACGACAG
CCTGACCTTTAAAGAGGACATCCAGAAAGCCCAGGTGTCCGGCCAGGGCGATAGCCTGCACGAGCACATT
GCCAATCTGGCCGGCAGCCCCGCCATTAAGAAGGGCATCCTGCAGACAGTGAAGGTGGTGGACGAGCTCG
TGAAAGTGATGGGCCGGCACAAGCCCGAGAACATCGTGATCGAAATGGCCAGAGAGAACCAGACCACCCA
GAAGGGACAGAAGAACAGCCGCGAGAGAATGAAGCGGATCGAAGAGGGCATCAAAGAGCTGGGCAGCCAG
ATCCTGAAAGAACACCCCGTGGAAAACACCCAGCTGCAGAACGAGAAGCTGTACCTGTACTACCTGCAGA
ATGGGCGGGATATGTACGTGGACCAGGAACTGGACATCAACCGGCTGTCCGACTACGATGTGGACCATAT
CGTGCCTCAGAGCTTTCTGAAGGACGACTCCATCGACAACAAGGTGCTGACCAGAAGCGACAAGAACCGG
GGCAAGAGCGACAACGTGCCCTCCGAAGAGGTCGTGAAGAAGATGAAGAACTACTGGCGGCAGCTGCTGA
ACGCCAAGCTGATTACCCAGAGAAAGTTCGACAATCTGACCAAGGCCGAGAGAGGCGGCCTGAGCGAACT
GGATAAGGCCGGCTTCATCAAGAGACAGCTGGTGGAAACCCGGCAGATCACAAAGCACGTGGCACAGATC
CTGGACTCCCGGATGAACACTAAGTACGACGAGAATGACAAGCTGATCCGGGAAGTGAAAGTGATCACCC
TGAAGTCCAAGCTGGTGTCCGATTTCCGGAAGGATTTCCAGTTTTACAAAGTGCGCGAGATCAACAACTA
CCACCACGCCCACGACGCCTACCTGAACGCCGTCGTGGGAACCGCCCTGATCAAAAAGTACCCTAAGCTG
GAAAGCGAGTTCGTGTACGGCGACTACAAGGTGTACGACGTGCGGAAGATGATCGCCAAGAGCGAGCAGG
AAATCGGCAAGGCTACCGCCAAGTACTTCTTCTACAGCAACATCATGAACTTTTTCAAGACCGAGATTAC
CCTGGCCAACGGCGAGATCCGGAAGCGGCCTCTGATCGAGACAAACGGCGAAACCGGGGAGATCGTGTGG
GATAAGGGCCGGGATTTTGCCACCGTGCGGAAAGTGCTGAGCATGCCCCAAGTGAATATCGTGAAAAAGA
CCGAGGTGCAGACAGGCGGCTTCAGCAAAGAGTCTATCCTGCCCAAGAGGAACAGCGATAAGCTGATCGC
CAGAAAGAAGGACTGGGACCCTAAGAAGTACGGCGGCTTCGACAGCCCCACCGTGGCCTATTCTGTGCTG
GTGGTGGCCAAAGTGGAAAAGGGCAAGTCCAAGAAACTGAAGAGTGTGAAAGAGCTGCTGGGGATCACCA
TCATGGAAAGAAGCAGCTTCGAGAAGAATCCCATCGACTTTCTGGAAGCCAAGGGCTACAAAGAAGTGAA
AAAGGACCTGATCATCAAGCTGCCTAAGTACTCCCTGTTCGAGCTGGAAAACGGCCGGAAGAGAATGCTG
GCCTCTGCCGGCGAACTGCAGAAGGGAAACGAACTGGCCCTGCCCTCCAAATATGTGAACTTCCTGTACC
TGGCCAGCCACTATGAGAAGCTGAAGGGCTCCCCCGAGGATAATGAGCAGAAACAGCTGTTTGTGGAACA
GCACAAGCACTACCTGGACGAGATCATCGAGCAGATCAGCGAGTTCTCCAAGAGAGTGATCCTGGCCGAC
GCTAATCTGGACAAAGTGCTGTCCGCCTACAACAAGCACCGGGATAAGCCCATCAGAGAGCAGGCCGAGA
ATATCATCCACCTGTTTACCCTGACCAATCTGGGAGCCCCTGCCGCCTTCAAGTACTTTGACACCACCAT
CGACCGGAAGAGGTACACCAGCACCAAAGAGGTGCTGGACGCCACCCTGATCCACCAGAGCATCACCGGC
CTGTACGAGACACGGATCGACCTGTCTCAGCTGGGAGGCGACAAAAGGCCGGCGGCCACGAAAAAGGCCG
GCCAGGCAAAAAAGAAAAAGTAAGAATTCCTAGAGCTCGCTGATCAGCCTCGACTGTGCCTTCTAGTTGC
CAGCCATCTGTTGTTTGCCCCTCCCCCGTGCCTTCCTTGACCCTGGAAGGTGCCACTCCCACTGTCCTTT
CCTAATAAAATGAGGAAATTGCATCGCATTGTCTGAGTAGGTGTCATTCTATTCTGGGGGGTGGGGTGGG
GCAGGACAGCAAGGGGGAGGATTGGGAAGAGAATAGCAGGCATGCTGGGGAGCGGCCGCAGGAACCCCTA
GTGATGGAGTTGGCCACTCCCTCTCTGCGCGCTCGCTCGCTCACTGAGGCCGGGCGACCAAAGGTCGCCC
GACGCCCGGGCTTTGCCCGGGCGGCCTCAGTGAGCGAGCGAGCGCGCAGCTGCCTGCAGGGGCGCCTGAT
GCGGTATTTTCTCCTTACGCATCTGTGCGGTATTTCACACCGCATA
[95 nt withheld, positions 5087-5181]
T
[46 nt withheld, positions 5183-5228]
C
[141 nt withheld, positions 5230-5370]
CCTTTGACGTTGGAGTCCACGTTCTTT
[37 nt withheld, positions 5398-5434]
ACTCTATCTCGGGCTATTCTTTTGATTTATAAGGGATTTTGCCGATTTCGGTCTATTGGTTAAAAAATGA
GCTGATTTAACAAAAATTTAACGCGAATTTTAACAAAATATTAACGTTTACAATTTTATGGTGCACTCTC
AGTACAATCTGCTCTGATGCCGCATAGTTAAGCCAGCCCCGACACCCGCCAACACCCGCTGACGCGCCCT
GACGGGCTTGTCTGCTCCCGGCATCCGCTTACAGACAAGCTGTGACCGTCTCCGGGAGCTGCATGTGTCA
GAGGTTTTCACCGTCATCACCGAAACGCGCGAGACGAAAGGGCCTCGTGATACGCCTATTTTTATAGGTT
AATGTCATGATAATAATGGTTTCTTAGACGTCAGGTGGCACTTTTCGGGGAAATGTGCGCGGAACCCCTA
TTTGTTTATTTTTCTAAATACATTCAAATATGTATCCGCTCATGAGACAATAACCCTGATAAATGCTTCA
ATAATATTGAAAAAGGAAGAGTATGAGTATTCAACATTTCCGTGTCGCCCTTATTCCCTTTTTTGCGGCA
TTTTGCCTTCCTGTTTTTGCTCACCCAGAAACGCTGGTGAAAGTAAAAGATGCTGAAGATCAGTTGGGTG
CACGAGTGGGTTACATCGAACTGGATCTCAACAGCGGTAAGATCCTTGAGAGTTTTCGCCCCGAAGAACG
TTTTCCAATGATGAGCACTTTTAAAGTTCTGCTATGTGGCGCGGTATTATCCCGTATTGACGCCGGGCAA
GAGCAACTCGGTCGCCGCATACACTATTCTCAGAATGACTTGGTTGAGTACTCACCAGTCACAGAAAAGC
ATCTTACGGATGGCATGACAGTAAGAGAATTATGCAGTGCTGCCATAACCATGAGTGATAACACTGCGGC
CAACTTACTTCTGACAACGATCGGAGGACCGAAGGAGCTAACCGCTTTTTTGCACAACATGGGGGATCAT
GTAACTCGCCTTGATCGTTGGGAACCGGAGCTGAATGAAGCCATACCAAACGACGAGCGTGACACCACGA
TGCCTGTAGCAATGGCAACAACGTTGCGCAAACTATTAACTGGCGAACTACTTACTCTAGCTTCCCGGCA
ACAATTAATAGACTGGATGGAGGCGGATAAAGTTGCAGGACCACTTCTGCGCTCGGCCCTTCCGGCTGGC
TGGTTTATTGCTGATAAATCTGGAGCCGGTGAGCGTGGAAGCCGCGGTATCATTGCAGCACTGGGGCCAG
ATGGTAAGCCCTCCCGTATCGTAGTTATCTACACGACGGGGAGTCAGGCAACTATGGATGAACGAAATAG
ACAGATCGCTGAGATAGGTGCCTCACTGATTAAGCATTGGTAACTGTCAGACCAAGTTTACTCATATATA
CTTTAGATTGATTTAAAACTTCATTTTTAATTTAAAAGGATCTAGGTGAAGATCCTTTTTGATAATCTCA
TGACCAAAATCCCTTAACGTGAGTTTTCGTTCCACTGAGCGTCAGACCCCGTAGAAAAGATCAAAGGATC
TTCTTGAGATCCTTTTTTTCTGCGCGTAATCTGCTGCTTGCAAACAAAAAAACCACCGCTACCAGCGGTG
GTTTGTTTGCCGGATCAAGAGCTACCAACTCTTTTTCCGAAGGTAACTGGCTTCAGCAGAGCGCAGATAC
CAAATACTGTTCTTCTAGTGTAGCCGTAGTTAGGCCACCACTTCAAGAACTCTGTAGCACCGCCTACATA
CCTCGCTCTGCTAATCCTGTTACCAGTGGCTGCTGCCAGTGGCGATAAGTCGTGTCTTACCGGGTTGGAC
TCAAGACGATAGTTACCGGATAAGGCGCAGCGGTCGGGCTGAACGGGGGGTTCGTGCACACAGCCCAGCT
TGGAGCGAACGACCTACACCGAACTGAGATACCTACAGCGTGAGCTATGAGAAAGCGCCACGCTTCCCGA
AGGGAGAAAGGCGGACAGGTATCCGGTAAGCGGCAGGGTCGGAACAGGAGAGCGCACGAGGGAGCTTCCA
GGGGGAAACGCCTGGTATCTTTATAGTCCTGTCGGGTTTCGCCACCTCTGACTTGAGCGTCGATTTTTGT
GATGCTCGTCAGGGGGGCGGAGCCTATGGAAAAACGCCAGCAACGCGGCCTTTTTACGGTTCCTGGCCTT
TTGCTGGCCTTTTGCTCACATGTGAGGGCCTATTTCCCATGATTCCTTCATATTTGCATATACGATACAA
GGCTGTTAGAGAGATAATTGGAATTAATTTGACTGTAAACACAAAGATATTAGTACAAAATACGTGACGT
AGAAAGTAATAATTTCTTGGGTAGTTTGCAGTTTTAAAATTATGTTTTAAAATGGACTATCATATGCTTA
CCGTAACTTGAAAGTATTTCGATTTCTTGGCTTTATATATCTTGTGGAAAGGACGAAACACCGGGTCTTC
GAGAAGACCTGTTTTAGAGCTAGAAATAGCAAGTTAAAATAAGGCTAGTCCGTTATCAACTTGAAAAAGT
GGCACCGAGTCGGTGCTTTTTTCTAGATATCGGTACCCGTTACATAACTTACGGTAAATGGCCCGCCTGG
CTGACCGCCCAACGACCCCCGCCCATTGACGTCAATAGTAACGCCAATAGGGACTTTCCATTGACGTCAA
TGGGTGGAGTATTTACGGTAAACTGCCCACTTGGCAGTACATCAAGTGTATCATATGCCAAGTACGCCCC
CTATTGACGTCAATGACGGTAAATGGCCCGCCTGGCATTGTGCCCAGTACATGACCTTATGGGACTTTCC
TACTTGGCAGTACATCTACGTATTAGTCATCGCTATTACCATGGTCGAGGTGAGCCCCACGTTCTGCTTC
ACTCTCCCCATCTCCCCCCCCTCCCCACCCCCAATTTTGTATTTATTTATTTTTTAATTATTTTGTGCAG
CGATGGGGGCGGGGGGGGGGGGGGGGCGCGCGCCRGGGGGGGGGGGGGGGGGGGGGGGGGGGGGGG
